>Addgene plasmid #58369 | pCMV-CRY2(D387A)-mCherry | depositor full sequence | sequence record 90204 | pCMV-CRY2(D387A)-mCherry sequence 6243 bps
TAGTTATTAATAGTAATCAATTACGGGGTCATTAGTTCATAGCCCATATATGGAGTTCCGCGTTACATAA
CTTACGGTAAATGGCCCGCCTGGCTGACCGCCCAACGACCCCCGCCCATTGACGTCAATAATGACGTATG
TTCCCATAGTAACGCCAATAGGGACTTTCCATTGACGTCAATGGGTGGAGTATTTACGGTAAACTGCCCA
CTTGGCAGTACATCAAGTGTATCATATGCCAAGTACGCCCCCTATTGACGTCAATGACGGTAAATGGCCC
GCCTGGCATTATGCCCAGTACATGACCTTATGGGACTTTCCTACTTGGCAGTACATCTACGTATTAGTCA
TCGCTATTACCATGGTGATGCGGTTTTGGCAGTACATCAATGGGCGTGGATAGCGGTTTGACTCACGGGG
ATTTCCAAGTCTCCACCCCATTGACGTCAATGGGAGTTTGTTTTGGCACCAAAATCAACGGGACTTTCCA
AAATGTCGTAACAACTCCGCCCCATTGACGCAAATGGGCGGTAGGCGTGTACGGTGGGAGGTCTATATAA
GCAGAGCTGGTTTAGTGAACCGTCAGATCCGCTAGCGCTACCGGTCGCCACCATGAAGATGGACAAAAAG
ACCATCGTCTGGTTTCGGAGAGATTTGAGAATAGAAGATAATCCCGCGCTCGCCGCCGCGGCCCACGAGG
GTTCCGTCTTCCCCGTTTTCATTTGGTGTCCTGAAGAAGAAGGCCAGTTTTATCCCGGAAGGGCCTCTAG
GTGGTGGATGAAGCAAAGTCTGGCCCATCTTAGCCAGTCACTGAAAGCACTGGGCAGTGATCTTACCCTG
ATCAAGACACACAATACCATCTCTGCCATCCTCGACTGCATCAGGGTGACCGGCGCAACGAAAGTCGTGT
TTAACCACCTGTACGATCCAGTTAGTCTGGTGCGCGACCACACTGTGAAGGAGAAGCTGGTGGAACGGGG
GATCAGTGTGCAGAGCTACAACGGGGACCTTCTGTACGAGCCATGGGAGATCTATTGCGAGAAAGGGAAA
CCGTTCACCTCCTTCAACAGTTACTGGAAGAAATGTTTGGATATGTCAATAGAGTCCGTTATGTTGCCCC
CTCCCTGGAGACTGATGCCGATTACTGCTGCTGCAGAGGCCATCTGGGCCTGCTCCATCGAGGAACTCGG
TCTGGAAAATGAAGCAGAAAAGCCAAGCAATGCACTTCTCACTAGAGCCTGGAGCCCCGGCTGGTCTAAT
GCCGACAAGCTGCTTAACGAGTTCATCGAAAAACAACTGATTGACTACGCGAAGAACTCCAAGAAAGTGG
TAGGTAACTCAACTAGCTTGCTCTCTCCATATCTCCATTTTGGCGAGATTTCTGTCCGCCATGTATTTCA
GTGCGCTCGGATGAAACAGATTATCTGGGCTCGCGATAAAAACAGCGAAGGCGAAGAAAGCGCCGATCTG
TTCCTGCGAGGGATCGGACTTCGGGAATACTCCCGGTATATATGTTTCAACTTTCCATTCACACACGAGC
AGAGTCTGTTGTCCCACCTCAGGTTCTTCCCCTGGGACGCCGATGTCGACAAATTCAAGGCATGGAGACA
GGGAAGGACAGGGTACCCACTCGTGGATGCTGGCATGAGAGAGCTCTGGGCTACAGGCTGGATGCACAAC
CGCATCCGGGTAATCGTGTCCTCATTTGCTGTCAAGTTTCTGCTCCTGCCTTGGAAATGGGGAATGAAGT
ACTTTTGGGATACCCTTCTCGCCGCCGACTTGGAGTGTGACATTCTGGGATGGCAATATATTAGCGGGTC
AATTCCTGACGGCCATGAGTTGGACAGGTTGGACAATCCGGCCTTGCAGGGAGCTAAGTATGATCCCGAA
GGAGAGTATATTCGACAGTGGCTCCCCGAGCTGGCCCGACTTCCTACGGAGTGGATTCACCATCCTTGGG
ACGCACCACTGACAGTGCTCAAGGCAAGCGGGGTGGAGCTGGGCACCAATTACGCTAAGCCTATAGTTGA
TATAGATACAGCACGCGAGCTGCTGGCTAAAGCGATCTCTCGCACTCGGGAGGCGCAGATTATGATCGGT
GCTGCCGGCAGCGGCAGCCCACCGGTCGCCACCATGGTGAGCAAGGGCGAGGAGGATAACATGGCCATCA
TCAAGGAGTTCATGCGCTTCAAGGTGCACATGGAGGGCTCCGTGAACGGCCACGAGTTCGAGATCGAGGG
CGAGGGCGAGGGCCGCCCCTACGAGGGCACCCAGACCGCCAAGCTGAAGGTGACCAAGGGTGGCCCCCTG
CCCTTCGCCTGGGACATCCTGTCCCCTCAGTTCATGTACGGCTCCAAGGCCTACGTGAAGCACCCCGCCG
ACATCCCCGACTACTTGAAGCTGTCCTTCCCCGAGGGCTTCAAGTGGGAGCGCGTGATGAACTTCGAGGA
CGGCGGCGTGGTGACCGTGACCCAGGACTCCTCCCTGCAGGACGGCGAGTTCATCTACAAGGTGAAGCTG
CGCGGCACCAACTTCCCCTCCGACGGCCCCGTAATGCAGAAGAAGACCATGGGCTGGGAGGCCTCCTCCG
AGCGGATGTACCCCGAGGACGGCGCCCTGAAGGGCGAGATCAAGCAGAGGCTGAAGCTGAAGGACGGCGG
CCACTACGACGCTGAGGTCAAGACCACCTACAAGGCCAAGAAGCCCGTGCAGCTGCCCGGCGCCTACAAC
GTCAACATCAAGTTGGACATCACCTCCCACAACGAGGACTACACCATCGTGGAACAGTACGAACGCGCCG
AGGGCCGCCACTCCACCGGCGGCATGGACGAGCTGTACAAGTCCGGACTCAGATCTCGAGCTCAAGCTTC
GAATTCTGCAGTCGACGGTACCGCGGGCCCGGGATCCACCGGATCTAGATAACTGATCATAATCAGCCAT
ACCACATTTGTAGAGGTTTTACTTGCTTTAAAAAACCTCCCACACCTCCCCCTGAACCTGAAACATAAAA
TGAATGCAATTGTTGTTGTTAACTTGTTTATTGCAGCTTATAATGGTTACAAATAAAGCAATAGCATCAC
AAATTTCACAAATAAAGCATTTTTTTCACTGCATTCTAGTTGTGGTTTGTCCAAACTCATCAATGTATCT
TAACGCGTAAATTGTAAGCGTTAATATTTTGTTAAAATTCGCGTTAAATTTTTGTTAAATCAGCTCATTT
TTTAACCAATAGGCCGAAATCGGCAAAATCCCTTATAAATCAAAAGAATAGACCGAGATAGGGTTGAGTG
TTGTTCCAGTTTGGAACAAGAGTCCACTATTAAAGAACGTGGACTCCAACGTCAAAGG
[49 nt withheld, positions 3349-3397]
T
[91 nt withheld, positions 3399-3489]
G
[124 nt withheld, positions 3491-3614]
CAGGTGGCACTTTTCGGGGAAATGTGCGCGGAACCCCTATTTGTTTATTTTTCTAAATACATTCAAATAT
GTATCCGCTCATGAGACAATAACCCTGATAAATGCTTCAATAATATTGAAAAAGGAAGAGTCCTGAGGCG
GAAAGAACCAGCTGTGGAATGTGTGTCAGTTAGGGTGTGGAAAGTCCCCAGGCTCCCCAGCAGGCAGAAG
TATGCAAAGCATGCATCTCAATTAGTCAGCAACCAGGTGTGGAAAGTCCCCAGGCTCCCCAGCAGGCAGA
AGTATGCAAAGCATGCATCTCAATTAGTCAGCAACCATAGTCCCGCCCCTAACTCCGCCCATCCCGCCCC
TAACTCCGCCCAGTTCCGCCCATTCTCCGCCCCATGGCTGACTAATTTTTTTTATTTATGCAGAGGCCGA
GGCCGCCTCGGCCTCTGAGCTATTCCAGAAGTAGTGAGGAGGCTTTTTTGGAGGCCTAGGCTTTTGCAAA
GATCGATCAAGAGACAGGATGAGGATCGTTTCGCATGATTGAACAAGATGGATTGCACGCAGGTTCTCCG
GCCGCTTGGGTGGAGAGGCTATTCGGCTATGACTGGGCACAACAGACAATCGGCTGCTCTGATGCCGCCG
TGTTCCGGCTGTCAGCGCAGGGGCGCCCGGTTCTTTTTGTCAAGACCGACCTGTCCGGTGCCCTGAATGA
ACTGCAAGACGAGGCAGCGCGGCTATCGTGGCTGGCCACGACGGGCGTTCCTTGCGCAGCTGTGCTCGAC
GTTGTCACTGAAGCGGGAAGGGACTGGCTGCTATTGGGCGAAGTGCCGGGGCAGGATCTCCTGTCATCTC
ACCTTGCTCCTGCCGAGAAAGTATCCATCATGGCTGATGCAATGCGGCGGCTGCATACGCTTGATCCGGC
TACCTGCCCATTCGACCACCAAGCGAAACATCGCATCGAGCGAGCACGTACTCGGATGGAAGCCGGTCTT
GTCGATCAGGATGATCTGGACGAAGAGCATCAGGGGCTCGCGCCAGCCGAACTGTTCGCCAGGCTCAAGG
CGAGCATGCCCGACGGCGAGGATCTCGTCGTGACCCATGGCGATGCCTGCTTGCCGAATATCATGGTGGA
AAATGGCCGCTTTTCTGGATTCATCGACTGTGGCCGGCTGGGTGTGGCGGACCGCTATCAGGACATAGCG
TTGGCTACCCGTGATATTGCTGAAGAGCTTGGCGGCGAATGGGCTGACCGCTTCCTCGTGCTTTACGGTA
TCGCCGCTCCCGATTCGCAGCGCATCGCCTTCTATCGCCTTCTTGACGAGTTCTTCTGAGCGGGACTCTG
GGGTTCGAAATGACCGACCAAGCGACGCCCAACCTGCCATCACGAGATTTCGATTCCACCGCCGCCTTCT
ATGAAAGGTTGGGCTTCGGAATCGTTTTCCGGGACGCCGGCTGGATGATCCTCCAGCGCGGGGATCTCAT
GCTGGAGTTCTTCGCCCACCCTAGGGGGAGGCTAACTGAAACACGGAAGGAGACAATACCGGAAGGAACC
CGCGCTATGACGGCAATAAAAAGACAGAATAAAACGCACGGTGTTGGGTCGTTTGTTCATAAACGCGGGG
TTCGGTCCCAGGGCTGGCACTCTGTCGATACCCCACCGAGACCCCATTGGGGCCAATACGCCCGCGTTTC
TTCCTTTTCCCCACCCCACCCCCCAAGTTCGGGTGAAGGCCCAGGGCTCGCAGCCAACGTCGGGGCGGCA
GGCCCTGCCATAGCCTCAGGTTACTCATATATACTTTAGATTGATTTAAAACTTCATTTTTAATTTAAAA
GGATCTAGGTGAAGATCCTTTTTGATAATCTCATGACCAAAATCCCTTAACGTGAGTTTTCGTTCCACTG
AGCGTCAGACCCCGTAGAAAAGATCAAAGGATCTTCTTGAGATCCTTTTTTTCTGCGCGTAATCTGCTGC
TTGCAAACAAAAAAACCACCGCTACCAGCGGTGGTTTGTTTGCCGGATCAAGAGCTACCAACTCTTTTTC
CGAAGGTAACTGGCTTCAGCAGAGCGCAGATACCAAATACTGTCCTTCTAGTGTAGCCGTAGTTAGGCCA
CCACTTCAAGAACTCTGTAGCACCGCCTACATACCTCGCTCTGCTAATCCTGTTACCAGTGGCTGCTGCC
AGTGGCGATAAGTCGTGTCTTACCGGGTTGGACTCAAGACGATAGTTACCGGATAAGGCGCAGCGGTCGG
GCTGAACGGGGGGTTCGTGCACACAGCCCAGCTTGGAGCGAACGACCTACACCGAACTGAGATACCTACA
GCGTGAGCTATGAGAAAGCGCCACGCTTCCCGAAGGGAGAAAGGCGGACAGGTATCCGGTAAGCGGCAGG
GTCGGAACAGGAGAGCGCACGAGGGAGCTTCCAGGGGGAAACGCCTGGTATCTTTATAGTCCTGTCGGGT
TTCGCCACCTCTGACTTGAGCGTCGATTTTTGTGATGCTCGTCAGGGGGGCGGAGCCTATGGAAAAACGC
CAGCAACGCGGCCTTTTTACGGTTCCTGGCCTTTTGCTGGCCTTTTGCTCACATGTTCTTTCCTGCGTTA
TCCCCTGATTCTGTGGATAACCGTATTACCGCCATGCAT
Features (pLannotate 1.2.2; 15 found; start..end, strand, type, name):
     61..364     +  enhancer       CMV enhancer: human cytomegalovirus immediate early enhancer
    365..568     +  promoter       CMV promoter: human cytomegalovirus (CMV) immediate early promoter
    613..2106    +  CDS            CRY2 (fragment): CRY2_ARATH - Also known as PHH1 From Arabidopsis thaliana (Mouse-ear cress).
   2134..2841    +  CDS            mCherry: mCherry is a basic (constitutively fluorescent) red fluorescent protein published in 2004, derived from Discosoma sp.. It is reported to be a very rapidly-maturing monomer with low acid sensitivity.
   2842..2907    +  misc_feature   MCS: multiple cloning site
   2924..3008    +  CDS            large T antigen (fragment): large T antigen from SV40 (simian virus 40)
   3031..3152    +  polyA_signal   SV40 poly(A) signal: SV40 polyadenylation signal
   3186..3614    -  rep_origin     f1 ori (sequence partly withheld): f1 bacteriophage origin of replication; arrow indicates direction of (+) strand synthesis
   3641..3745    +  promoter       AmpR promoter: bla
   3747..4104    +  promoter       SV40 promoter: SV40 enhancer and early promoter
   4139..4933    +  CDS            NeoR/KanR: aminoglycoside phosphotransferase from Tn5; aph(3')-II (or nptII); confers resistance to neomycin, kanamycin, and G418 (Geneticin®)
   4954..5106    +  CDS            ble (fragment): BLE_KLEPN - Experimental evidence at protein level: Swiss-Prot protein existence level 1. Binding protein with a strong affinity to the bleomycin family of antibiotics. Binds to CL990; an antimitotic-antibiotic compound. From Klebsiella pneumoniae.
   5165..5212    +  polyA_signal   HSV TK poly(A) signal: herpes simplex virus thymidine kinase polyadenylation signal (Cole and Stacy, 1985)
   5303..5319    -  polyA_signal   bGH poly(A) signal (fragment): bovine growth hormone polyadenylation signal
   5541..6129    +  rep_origin     ori: high-copy-number ColE1/pMB1/pBR322/pUC origin of replication
