[The description below was written by a language model from this plasmid's Addgene catalogue record, the feature table of its GenBank file and pLannotate feature annotations shown in this document.]
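Description:
pCMV-CRY2(D387A)-mCherry is a 6,243 bp mammalian expression plasmid built on the Clontech pmCherry-C1 backbone. It is maintained in E. coli at high copy from a ColE1/pUC-type origin and selected with kanamycin. The same NeoR/KanR (Tn5 aminoglycoside phosphotransferase) gene sits behind tandem bacterial (bla-type) and SV40 early promoters and is followed by an HSV TK polyadenylation signal, so it can also support G418 selection in mammalian cells. An f1 origin is present as well. Short annotated fragments of ble, SV40 large T antigen and a bGH poly(A) signal look like backbone remnants or annotation matches rather than functional parts.

The expression cassette uses the human CMV immediate early enhancer and promoter to drive a fusion protein. Its first part is residues 1–498 of Arabidopsis thaliana cryptochrome 2, carrying the D387A substitution. This 1,494 bp fragment was inserted at an AgeI site upstream of the mCherry coding sequence, so the red fluorescent protein lies at the C terminus of CRY2. The backbone's multiple cloning site remains downstream of mCherry, followed by the SV40 poly(A) signal.

The record describes D387A as a light-insensitive CRY2 mutant. The associated publication concerns reversible protein inactivation by optogenetic trapping in cells, so the plasmid presumably serves as a non-responsive control alongside light-responsive CRY2 fusions, with mCherry allowing its distribution to be imaged, although the record does not state this use explicitly.

The two additional GenBank records are short partial reads of 930 and 794 bp. Only the second is annotated, showing mCherry in reverse orientation with an adjacent Kozak sequence, which is consistent with the full-sequence feature table.
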