Addgene plasmid #58369: pCMV-CRY2(D387A)-mCherry
Purpose: Light insensitive CRY2 mutant
Depositing lab: Won Do Heo. Publication: Reversible protein inactivation by optogenetic trapping in cells. Lee S, Park H, Kyung T, Kim NY, Kim S, Kim J, Heo WD. Nat Methods. 2014 Jun;11(6):633-6. doi: 10.1038/nmeth.2940. Epub 2014 May 4. PubMed 24793453.
Backbone
  Vector backbone: pmCherry-C1
  Backbone manufacturer: Clontech
  Backbone size w/o insert (bp): 4722
  Total vector size (bp): 6243
  Vector type: Mammalian Expression
Growth in bacteria
  Bacterial resistance: Kanamycin, 50 μg/mL
  Growth temperature: 37°C
  Growth strain: DH5alpha
  Copy number: High Copy
Gene/Insert
  Gene/Insert name: CRY2[1-498] (D387A) (alt names: cryptochrome 2; AT-PHH1; ATCRY2)
  Species: A. thaliana (mustard weed)
  Insert size (bp): 1494
  Mutation: D387A
  GenBank ID: 839529
  Entrez Gene: CRY2 (a.k.a. AT1G04400, AT-PHH1, ATCRY2, CRYPTOCHROME 2 APOPROTEIN, F19P19.14, F19P19_14, FHA, PHH1, cryptochrome 2)
  Promoter: CMV
  Tag / fusion protein: mCherry (C terminal on insert)
  Cloning method: Restriction Enzyme; 5′ cloning site AgeI (not destroyed); 3′ cloning site AgeI (not destroyed)
  Sequencing primers: 5′ CMV Forward
Terms and licenses: Academic/Nonprofit Terms; Industry Terms: Not Available to Industry
How to cite: pCMV-CRY2(D387A)-mCherry was a gift from Won Do Heo (Addgene plasmid # 58369 ; http://n2t.net/addgene:58369 ; RRID:Addgene_58369)
