LOCUS       Exported 930 bp ds-DNA linear SYN 31-MAY-2021
DEFINITION  Light insensitive CRY2 mutant.
ACCESSION   .
VERSION     .
KEYWORDS    pCMV-CRY2(D387A)-mCherry
SOURCE      synthetic DNA construct
  ORGANISM  synthetic DNA construct
REFERENCE   1 (bases 1 to 930)
  AUTHORS   Lee S, Park H, Kyung T, Kim NY, Kim S, Kim J, Heo WD
  TITLE     Reversible protein inactivation by optogenetic trapping in cells.
  JOURNAL   Nat Methods. 2014 Jun;11(6):633-6. doi: 10.1038/nmeth.2940. Epub
            2014 May 4.
  PUBMED    24793453
REFERENCE   2 (bases 1 to 930)
  AUTHORS   .
  TITLE     Direct Submission
  JOURNAL   Exported May 31, 2021 from SnapGene Server 1.1.58
            http://www.snapgene.com
FEATURES             Location/Qualifiers
     source          1..930
                     /organism="synthetic DNA construct"
                     /mol_type="other DNA"
ORIGIN
        1 tgaccgtcag atccgctagc gctaccggtc gccaccatga agatggacaa aaagaccatc
       61 gtctggtttc ggagagattt gagaatagaa gataatcccg cgctcgccgc cgcggcccac
      121 gagggttccg tcttccccgt tttcatttgg tgtcctgaag aagaaggcca gttttatccc
      181 ggaagggcct ctaggtggtg gatgaagcaa agtctggccc atcttagcca gtcactgaaa
      241 gcactgggca gtgatcttac cctgatcaag acacacaata ccatctctgc catcctcgac
      301 tgcatcaggg tgaccggcgc aacgaaagtc gtgtttaacc acctgtacga tccagttagt
      361 ctggtgcgcg accacactgt gaaggagaag ctggtggaac gggggatcag tgtgcagagc
      421 tacaacgggg accttctgta cgagccatgg gagatctatt gcgagaaagg gaaaccgttc
      481 acctccttca acagttactg gaagaaatgt ttggatatgt caatagagtc cgttatgttg
      541 ccccctccct ggagactgat gccgattact gctgctgcag aggccatctg ggcctgctcc
      601 atcgaggaac tcggtctgga aaatgaagca gaaaagccaa gcaatgcact tctcactaga
      661 gcctggagcc ccggctggtc taatgccgac aagctgctta acgagttcat cgaaaaacaa
      721 ctgattgact acgcgaagaa ctccaagaaa gtggtaggta actcaactag cttgctctct
      781 ccatatctcc attttggcga gatttctgtc cgccatgtat ttcagtgcgc tcggatgaaa
      841 cagattatct gggctcgcga taaaaacagc gaaggcgaag aaagcgccga tctgttcctg
      901 cgagggatcg gacttcggga atactcccgg
//
