LOCUS       Exported 794 bp ds-DNA linear SYN 31-MAY-2021
DEFINITION  Light insensitive CRY2 mutant.
ACCESSION   .
VERSION     .
KEYWORDS    pCMV-CRY2(D387A)-mCherry
SOURCE      synthetic DNA construct
  ORGANISM  synthetic DNA construct
REFERENCE   1 (bases 1 to 794)
  AUTHORS   Lee S, Park H, Kyung T, Kim NY, Kim S, Kim J, Heo WD
  TITLE     Reversible protein inactivation by optogenetic trapping in cells.
  JOURNAL   Nat Methods. 2014 Jun;11(6):633-6. doi: 10.1038/nmeth.2940. Epub
            2014 May 4.
  PUBMED    24793453
REFERENCE   2 (bases 1 to 794)
  AUTHORS   .
  TITLE     Direct Submission
  JOURNAL   Exported May 31, 2021 from SnapGene Server 1.1.58
            http://www.snapgene.com
FEATURES             Location/Qualifiers
     source          1..794
                     /organism="synthetic DNA construct"
                     /mol_type="other DNA"
     CDS             complement(16..723)
                     /codon_start=1
                     /product="monomeric derivative of DsRed fluorescent protein
                     (Shaner et al., 2004)"
                     /label=mCherry
                     /note="mammalian codon-optimized"
                     /translation="MVSKGEEDNMAIIKEFMRFKVHMEGSVNGHEFEIEGEGEGRPYEG
                     TQTAKLKVTKGGPLPFAWDILSPQFMYGSKAYVKHPADIPDYLKLSFPEGFKWERVMNF
                     EDGGVVTVTQDSSLQDGEFIYKVKLRGTNFPSDGPVMQKKTMGWEASSERMYPEDGALK
                     GEIKQRLKLKDGGHYDAEVKTTYKAKKPVQLPGAYNVNIKLDITSHNEDYTIVEQYERA
                     EGRHSTGGMDELYK"
     primer_bind     complement(291..310)
                     /label=mCherry-F
                     /note="mCherry, forward primer"
     primer_bind     560..578
                     /label=mCherry-R
                     /note="mCherry, reverse primer"
     regulatory      720..729
                     /regulatory_class="other"
                     /note="vertebrate consensus sequence for strong initiation
                     of translation (Kozak, 1987)"
ORIGIN
        1 agatctgagt ccggacttgt acagctcgtc catgccgccg gtggagtggc ggccctcggc
       61 gcgttcgtac tgttccacga tggtgtagtc ctcgttgtgg gaggtgatgt ccaacttgat
      121 gttgacgttg taggcgccgg gcagctgcac gggcttcttg gccttgtagg tggtcttgac
      181 ctcagcgtcg tagtggccgc cgtccttcag cttcagcctc tgcttgatct cgcccttcag
      241 ggcgccgtcc tcggggtaca tccgctcgga ggaggcctcc cagcccatgg tcttcttctg
      301 cattacgggg ccgtcggagg ggaagttggt gccgcgcagc ttcaccttgt agatgaactc
      361 gccgtcctgc agggaggagt cctgggtcac ggtcaccacg ccgccgtcct cgaagttcat
      421 cacgcgctcc cacttgaagc cctcggggaa ggacagcttc aagtagtcgg ggatgtcggc
      481 ggggtgcttc acgtaggcct tggagccgta catgaactga ggggacagga tgtcccaggc
      541 gaagggcagg gggccaccct tggtcacctt cagcttggcg gtctgggtgc cctcgtaggg
      601 gcggccctcg ccctcgccct cgatctcgaa ctcgtggccg ttcacggagc cctccatgtg
      661 caccttgaag cgcatgaact ccttgatgat ggccatgtta tcctcctcgc ccttgctcac
      721 catggtggcg accggtgggc tgccgctgcc ggcagcaccg atcataatct gcgcctccga
      781 gtgcgagaga tcgc
//
