>Addgene plasmid #58369 | pCMV-CRY2(D387A)-mCherry | addgene partial sequence | sequence record 92877 | Mombaerts mRFPup 5'-GTGGCCGTTCACGGAGCCCTCCATG-3'
ATGATGGCCATGTTTATCCTCCTCGCCCTTGCTCACCATGGTGGCGACCGGTGGGCTGCCGCTGCCGGCA
GCACCGATCATAATCTGCGCCTCCCGAGTGCGAGAGATCGCTTTAGCCAGCAGCTCGCGTGCTGTATCTA
TATCAACTATAGGCTTAGCGTAATTGGTGCCCAGCTCCACCCCGCTTGCCTTGAGCACTGTCAGTGGTGC
GTCCCAAGGATGGTGAATCCACTCCGTAGGAAGTCGGGCCAGCTCGGGGAGCCACTGTCGAATATACTCT
CCTTCGGGATCATACTTAGCTCCCTGCAAGGCCGGATTGTCCAACCTGTCCAACTCATGGCCGTCAGGAA
TTGACCCGCTAATATATTGCCATCCCAGAATGTCACACTCCAAGTCGGCGGCGAGAAGGGTATCCCAAAA
GTACTTCATTCCCCATTTCCAAGGCAGGAGCAGAAACTTGACAGCAAATGAGGACACGATTACCCGGATG
CGGTTGTGCATCCAGCCTGTAGCCCAGAGCTCTCTCATGCCAGCATCCACGAGTGGGTACCCTGTCCTTC
CCTGTCTCCATGCCTTGAATTTGTCGACATCGGCGTCCCAGGGGAAGAACCTGAGGTGGGACAACAGACT
CTGCTCGTGTGTGAATGGAAAGTTGAAACATATATACCGGGAGTATTCCCGAAGTCCGATCCCTCGCAGG
AACAGATCGGCGCTTTCTTCGCCTTCGCTGTTTTTATCGCGAGCCCAGATAATCTGTTTCATCCGAGCGC
ACTGAAATACATGGCGGACAGAAATCTCGCCAAAATGGAGATATGGAGAGAGCAAGCTAGTTGAGTTACC
TACCAC
